LOCUS       Exported 8920 bp ds-DNA circular SYN 12-MAY-2021
DEFINITION  Retroviral expression vector for direct cardiac reprogramming.
ACCESSION   .
VERSION     .
KEYWORDS    pMx-MGT
SOURCE      synthetic DNA construct
  ORGANISM  synthetic DNA construct
REFERENCE   1 (bases 1 to 8920)
  AUTHORS   Wang L, Liu Z, Yin C, Asfour H, Chen O, Li Y, Bursac N, Liu J, Qian
            L
  TITLE     Stoichiometry of Gata4, Mef2c, and Tbx5 influences the efficiency
            and quality of induced cardiac myocyte reprogramming.
  JOURNAL   Circ Res. 2015 Jan 16;116(2):237-44. doi:
            10.1161/CIRCRESAHA.116.305547. Epub 2014 Nov 21.
  PUBMED    25416133
REFERENCE   2 (bases 1 to 8920)
  AUTHORS   .
  TITLE     Direct Submission
  JOURNAL   Exported May 12, 2021 from SnapGene Server 1.1.58
            http://www.snapgene.com
FEATURES             Location/Qualifiers
     source          1..8920
                     /organism="synthetic DNA construct"
                     /mol_type="other DNA"
     LTR             22..615
                     /note="long terminal repeat from Moloney murine leukemia
                     virus"
     misc_feature    678..1035
                     /label=MMLV Psi
                     /note="packaging signal of Moloney murine leukemia virus
                     (MMLV)"
     CDS             1094..1510
                     /label=gag (truncated)
                     /note="truncated Moloney murine leukemia virus (MMLV) gag
                     gene lacking the start codon"
     primer_bind     1440..1462
                     /label=pLXSN 5'
                     /note="Murine stem cell virus, forward primer. Also called
                     MSCV"
     primer_bind     1478..1494
                     /label=pBABE 5'
                     /note="Psi packaging signal, forward primer for pBABE
                     vectors"
     misc_feature    1520..1894
                     /label=pol region
                     /note="Moloney murine leukemia virus (MMLV) pol region
                     containing the splice acceptor site"
     primer_bind     1832..1848
                     /label=pBMN 5'
                     /note="MMLV sequence, for inserts in pBMN retroviral
                     vector"
     CDS             3237..3293
                     /codon_start=1
                     /product="2A peptide from porcine teschovirus-1
                     polyprotein"
                     /label=P2A
                     /note="Eukaryotic ribosomes fail to insert a peptide bond
                     between the Gly and Pro residues, yielding separate
                     polypeptides."
                     /translation="ATNFSLLKQAGDVEENPGP"
     CDS             4638..4691
                     /codon_start=1
                     /product="2A peptide from Thosea asigna virus capsid
                     protein"
                     /label=T2A
                     /note="Eukaryotic ribosomes fail to insert a peptide bond
                     between the Gly and Pro residues, yielding separate
                     polypeptides."
                     /translation="EGRGSLLTCGDVEENPGP"
     LTR             6425..6894
                     /note="long terminal repeat from Moloney murine leukemia
                     virus"
     primer_bind     complement(7024..7041)
                     /label=L4440
                     /note="L4440 vector, forward primer"
     rep_origin      complement(7195..7783)
                     /direction=LEFT
                     /label=ori
                     /note="high-copy-number ColE1/pMB1/pBR322/pUC origin of
                     replication"
     primer_bind     complement(7275..7294)
                     /label=pBR322ori-F
                     /note="pBR322 origin, forward primer"
     CDS             complement(7947..8807)
                     /codon_start=1
                     /gene="bla"
                     /product="beta-lactamase"
                     /label=AmpR
                     /note="confers resistance to ampicillin, carbenicillin, and
                     related antibiotics"
                     /translation="MSIQHFRVALIPFFAAFCLPVFAHPETLVKVKDAEDQLGARVGYI
                     ELDLNSGKILESFRPEERFPMMSTFKVLLCGAVLSRIDAGQEQLGRRIHYSQNDLVEYS
                     PVTEKHLTDGMTVRELCSAAITMSDNTAANLLLTTIGGPKELTAFLHNMGDHVTRLDRW
                     EPELNEAIPNDERDTTMPVAMATTLRKLLTGELLTLASRQQLIDWMEADKVAGPLLRSA
                     LPAGWFIADKSGAGERGSRGIIAALGPDGKPSRIVVIYTTGSQATMDERNRQIAEIGAS
                     LIKHW"
     primer_bind     8570..8589
                     /label=Amp-R
                     /note="Ampicillin resistance gene, reverse primer"
     promoter        complement(8808..8912)
                     /gene="bla"
                     /label=AmpR promoter
ORIGIN
        1 cccgaaaagt gccacctgca taatgaaaga ccccacctgt aggtttggca agctagctta
       61 agtaacgcca ttttgcaagg catggaaaaa tacataactg agaatagaaa agttcagatc
      121 aaggtcagga acagatggaa cagctgaata tgggccaaac aggatatctg tggtaagcag
      181 ttcctgcccc ggctcagggc caagaacaga tggaacagct gaatatgggc caaacaggat
      241 atctgtggta agcagttcct gccccggctc agggccaaga acagatggtc cccagatgcg
      301 gtccagccct cagcagtttc tagagaacca tcagatgttt ccagggtgcc ccaaggacct
      361 gaaatgaccc tgtgccttat ttgaactaac caatcagttc gcttctcgct tctgttcgcg
      421 cgcttctgct ccccgagctc aataaaagag cccacaaccc ctcactcggc gcgccagtcc
      481 tccgattgac tgagtcgccc gggtacccgt gtatccaata aaccctcttg cagttgcatc
      541 cgacttgtgg tctcgctgtt ccttgggagg gtctcctctg agtgattgac tacccgtcag
      601 cgggggtctt tcatttgggg gctcgtccgg gatcgggaga cccctgccca gggaccaccg
      661 acccaccacc gggaggtaag ctggccagca acttatctgt gtctgtccga ttgtctagtg
      721 tctatgactg attttatgcg cctgcgtcgg tactagttag ctaactagct ctgtatctgg
      781 cggacccgtg gtggaactga cgagttcgga acacccggcc gcaaccctgg gagacgtccc
      841 agggacttcg ggggccgttt ttgtggcccg acctgagtcc aaaaatcccg atcgttttgg
      901 actctttggt gcacccccct aataggaggg atatgtggtt ctggtaggag acgagaacct
      961 aaaacagttc ccgcctccgt ctgaattttt gctttcggtt tgggaccgaa gccgcgccgc
     1021 gcgtcttgtc tgctgcagca tcgttctgtg ttgtctctgt ctgactgtgt ttctgtattt
     1081 gtctgaaaat tagggccaga ctgttaccac tcccttaagt ttgaccttag gtcactggaa
     1141 agatgtcgag cggatcgctc acaaccagtc ggtagatgtc aagaagagac gttgggttac
     1201 cttctgctct gcagaatggc caacctttaa cgtcggatgg ccgcgagacg gcacctttaa
     1261 ccgagacctc atcacccagg ttaagatcaa ggtcttttca cctggcccgc atggacaccc
     1321 agaccaggtc ccctacatcg tgacctggga agccttggct tttgaccccc ctccctgggt
     1381 caagcccttt gtacacccta agcctccgcc tcctcttcct ccatccgccc cgtctctccc
     1441 ccttgaacct cctcgttcga ccccgcctcg atcctccctt tatccagccc tcactccttc
     1501 tctaggcgcc cccatatggc catatgagat cttatatggg gcacccccgc cccttgtaaa
     1561 cttccctgac cctgacatga caagagttac taacagcccc tctctccaag ctcacttaca
     1621 ggctctctac ttagtccagc acgaagtctg gagacctctg gcggcagcct accaagaaca
     1681 actggaccga ccggtggtac ctcaccctta ccgagtcggc gacacagtgt gggtccgccg
     1741 acaccagact aagaacctag aacctcgctg gaaaggacct tacacagtcc tgctgaccac
     1801 ccccaccgcc ctcaaagtag acggcatcgc agcttggata cacgccgccc acgtgaaggc
     1861 tgccgacccc gggggtggac catcctctag actgccggat ctagctagtt aattaaggat
     1921 ccgccatggg gagaaaaaag attcagatta cgaggataat ggatgagcgt aacagacagg
     1981 tgacttttac gaagaggaaa tttggattga tgaagaaggc ttatgagctg agcgtgctgt
     2041 gcgactgtga gattgcactg atcatcttca acagcaccaa caagctgttc cagtacgcca
     2101 gcactgacat ggataaggtg ttgctcaagt acaccgagta caacgagccg cacgagagcc
     2161 ggacaaactc agacattgtg gaggcattga acaagaaaga aaacaaaggc tctgaaagcc
     2221 ccgatcctga ctcctcttat gcactcaccc cacgcactga agaaaaatac aaaaaaatta
     2281 atgaagaatt tgataatatg atcaagagtc ataaaattcc tgctgttcca cctcccagct
     2341 ttgagatgcc agttaccatc ccagtgtcca gccataacag tttggtgtac agcaatcctg
     2401 tcagcacact gggaaacccc aatcttctgc cactggccca cccgtctctg cagaggaata
     2461 gtatgtctcc tggtgtaaca catagacctc caagtgcagg taacacaggc ggtctgatgg
     2521 gcggagatct gacatccggt gcaggcacca gcgcagggaa tggatacggc aacccccgga
     2581 actcaccagg cctgctggtc tcacctggta acctgaacaa gaatatacaa gccaaatctc
     2641 ctccccctat gaatctagga atgaataatc gtaagccaga tctccgcgtt cttatcccac
     2701 ctggcagcaa gaacacgatg ccatcagtga atcaaaggat aaataactcc cagtcggctc
     2761 agtcattggc taccccggtg gtttccgtag caactcctac tttaccagga caaggaatgg
     2821 gaggatatcc atcagccatt tcaacaacat atggtactga gtactctctg agtagcgcag
     2881 atctgtcatc tctgtctggc ttcaacactg ccagtgcgct ccacctcggc tctgtaactg
     2941 gctggcagca gcagcaccta cataacatgc cgccatctgc cctcagtcag ttgggagacc
     3001 gtaccaccac cccttcgaga tacccacaac acaccacgcg ccacgaggcg gggaggtctc
     3061 ctgttgacag cttgagcagc tgtagcagtt cctacgatgg gagcgaccga gaggatcacc
     3121 ggaacgaatt ccactccccc attggactca ccagaccttc gccggacgaa agggaaagtc
     3181 cttcagtcaa gcgcatgcga ctctctgaag gatgggcaac agctagcggc agcggcgcca
     3241 cgaacttctc tctgttaaag caagcaggag atgttgaaga aaaccccggg cctgcatgca
     3301 tgtaccaaag cctggccatg gccgccaacc acggcccccc gcccggcgcc tacgaagcag
     3361 gtggccctgg cgccttcatg cacagcgcgg gcgccgcgtc ctcgcccgtc tacgtgccca
     3421 ctccgcgggt gccgtcctct gtgctgggcc tgtcctacct gcagggcggt ggcagtgccg
     3481 ctgcagctgg aaccacctcg ggtggcagct ccggggccgg cccgtcgggt gcagggcctg
     3541 ggacccagca gggtagccct ggctggagcc aagctggagc cgagggagcc gcctacaccc
     3601 cgccgcccgt gtccccgcgc ttctctttcc cggggactac tgggtccctg gcggccgctg
     3661 ccgccgctgc cgcagcccgg gaagctgcag cctacggcag tggcggcggg gcggcgggcg
     3721 ctggtctggc tggccgagag cagtacgggc gtccgggctt cgccggctcc tactccagcc
     3781 cctacccagc ctacatggcc gacgtgggag catcctgggc cgcagccgct gccgcctctg
     3841 ccggcccctt cgacagccca gtcctgcaca gcctgcctgg acgggccaac cctggaagac
     3901 accccaatct cgatatgttt gatgacttct cagaaggcag agagtgtgtc aattgtgggg
     3961 ccatgtccac cccactctgg aggcgagatg ggacgggaca ctacctgtgc aatgcctgtg
     4021 gcctctatca caagatgaac ggcatcaacc ggcccctcat taagcctcag cgccgcctgt
     4081 ccgcttcccg ccgggtaggc ctctcctgtg ccaactgcca gactaccacc accacgctgt
     4141 ggcgtcgtaa tgccgagggt gagcctgtat gtaatgcctg cggcctctac atgaagctcc
     4201 atggggttcc caggcctctt gcaatgcgga aggaggggat tcaaaccaga aaacggaagc
     4261 ccaagaacct gaataaatct aagacgccag caggtcctgc tggtgagacc ctccctccct
     4321 ccagtggtgc ctccagcggt aactccagca atgccactag cagcagcagc agcagtgaag
     4381 agatgcgccc catcaagaca gagcccgggc tgtcatctca ctatgggcac agcagctcca
     4441 tgtcccagac attcagtact gtgtccggcc acgggccctc catccatcca gtgctgtctg
     4501 ctctgaagct gtccccacaa ggctatgcat ctcctgtcac tcagacatcg caggccagct
     4561 ccaagcagga ctcttggaac agcctggtcc tggctgacag tcatggggac ataatcaccg
     4621 cggcatgcgg ctccggcgag ggcaggggaa gtcttctaac atgcggggac gtggaggaaa
     4681 atcccggccc actcgagatg gccgatacag atgagggctt tggcctggcg cgcacgcctc
     4741 tggagcctga ttccaaagac aggtcttgcg attcgaaacc tgagagtgct ctgggggctc
     4801 ccagcaagtc tccatcatcc ccgcaggctg ccttcaccca gcagggcatg gaaggaatca
     4861 aggtgtttct tcatgaacgt gaactgtggc tgaagttcca cgaagtgggc acagagatga
     4921 tcatcaccaa ggcagggagg agaatgtttc ctagttacaa agtgaaggtg actggcctta
     4981 atcccaaaac gaagtatatt cttctcatgg atattgttcc cgcagacgac cacagatata
     5041 aatttgctga taacaaatgg tccgtaactg gcaaagcaga gcctgccatg ccggggcgcc
     5101 tttacgtgca cccggactcc ccagcaaccg gagcccactg gatgcgacaa cttgtctcct
     5161 tccagaagct caaactcacc aacaaccacc tggacccgtt tggacacatt atcctgaact
     5221 ccatgcacaa ataccagccc cgattacaca tcgtgaaagc agacgaaaat aatgggttcg
     5281 gttcaaagaa cactgcgttt tgcacccacg tcttcccgga gacagctttt atcgctgtga
     5341 cttcgtacca gaatcacaag atcacacagc tgaaaattga gaacaacccc ttcgccaaag
     5401 gctttcgggg cagtgatgac ctggagttac acaggatgtc tcggatgcaa agtaaagagt
     5461 atcctgtggt tcccaggagc acagtgaggc acaaagtcac ctccaaccac agccccttca
     5521 gcagcgagac ccgagctctc tccacctcat ccaatttagg gtcccagtac cagtgtgaga
     5581 atggtgtctc tggcccctcc caggaccttc tgcccccacc taacccatac ccactggccc
     5641 aggagcacag ccaaatttac cactgtacca agaggaaaga tgaggaatgt tccagcacgg
     5701 agcaccccta taagaagccg tacatggaga catcccccag cgaggaagac accttctatc
     5761 gctcgggcta cccccagcag cagggcctga gtacctctta caggacagag tcggcccagc
     5821 ggcaggcctg catgtatgcc agctccgctc cccccagcga gcccgtgcct agcctggagg
     5881 acatcagctg taacacatgg cccagcatgc cctcctatag cagctgtacc gtcaccaccg
     5941 tgcagcccat ggaccgtctt ccctaccagc acttctccgc tcatttcacc tcggggcccc
     6001 tggtccctcg gttggctggc atggccaacc atggttctcc ccagctcggc gaagggatgt
     6061 ttcagcacca gacctcagtg gcccatcagc ctgtggtcag gcagtgcggg cctcagactg
     6121 gccttcagtc tccgggcggc ctccagcccc cagagtttct ctacactcac ggcgtgccca
     6181 ggaccctgtc cccccatcag tatcactcgg tacacggcgt cggcatggtg ccagagtgga
     6241 gtgagaatag ctaagtcgac gataaaataa aagattttat ttagtctcca gaaaaagggg
     6301 ggaatgaaag accccacctg taggtttggc aagctagctt aagtaacgcc attttgcaag
     6361 gcatggaaaa atacataact gagaatagag aagttcagat caaggtcagg aacagatgga
     6421 acagctgaat atgggccaaa caggatatct gtggtaagca gttcctgccc cggctcaggg
     6481 ccaagaacag atggaacagc tgaatatggg ccaaacagga tatctgtggt aagcagttcc
     6541 tgccccggct cagggccaag aacagatggt ccccagatgc ggtccagccc tcagcagttt
     6601 ctagagaacc atcagatgtt tccagggtgc cccaaggacc tgaaatgacc ctgtgcctta
     6661 tttgaactaa ccaatcagtt cgcttctcgc ttctgttcgc gcgcttctgc tccccgagct
     6721 caataaaaga gcccacaacc cctcactcgg ggcgccagtc ctccgattga ctgagtcgcc
     6781 cgggtacccg tgtatccaat aaaccctctt gcagttgcat ccgacttgtg gtctcgctgt
     6841 tccttgggag ggtctcctct gagtgattga ctacccgtca gcgggggtct ttcacatgca
     6901 gcatgtatca aaattaattt ggtttttttt cttaagtatt tacattaaat ggccatagtt
     6961 gcattaatga atcggccaac gcgcggggag aggcggtttg cgtattgggc gctcttccgc
     7021 ttcctcgctc actgactcgc tgcgctcggt cgttcggctg cggcgagcgg tatcagctca
     7081 ctcaaaggcg gtaatacggt tatccacaga atcaggggat aacgcaggaa agaacatgtg
     7141 agcaaaaggc cagcaaaagg ccaggaaccg taaaaaggcc gcgttgctgg cgtttttcca
     7201 taggctccgc ccccctgacg agcatcacaa aaatcgacgc tcaagtcaga ggtggcgaaa
     7261 cccgacagga ctataaagat accaggcgtt tccccctgga agctccctcg tgcgctctcc
     7321 tgttccgacc ctgccgctta ccggatacct gtccgccttt ctcccttcgg gaagcgtggc
     7381 gctttctcat agctcacgct gtaggtatct cagttcggtg taggtcgttc gctccaagct
     7441 gggctgtgtg cacgaacccc ccgttcagcc cgaccgctgc gccttatccg gtaactatcg
     7501 tcttgagtcc aacccggtaa gacacgactt atcgccactg gcagcagcca ctggtaacag
     7561 gattagcaga gcgaggtatg taggcggtgc tacagagttc ttgaagtggt ggcctaacta
     7621 cggctacact agaagaacag tatttggtat ctgcgctctg ctgaagccag ttaccttcgg
     7681 aaaaagagtt ggtagctctt gatccggcaa acaaaccacc gctggtagcg gtggtttttt
     7741 tgtttgcaag cagcagatta cgcgcagaaa aaaaggatct caagaagatc ctttgatctt
     7801 ttctacgggg tctgacgctc agtggaacga aaactcacgt taagggattt tggtcatgag
     7861 attatcaaaa aggatcttca cctagatcct tttgcggccg gccgcaaatc aatctaaagt
     7921 atatatgagt aaacttggtc tgacagttac caatgcttaa tcagtgaggc acctatctca
     7981 gcgatctgtc tatttcgttc atccatagtt gcctgactcc ccgtcgtgta gataactacg
     8041 atacgggagg gcttaccatc tggccccagt gctgcaatga taccgcgaga cccacgctca
     8101 ccggctccag atttatcagc aataaaccag ccagccggaa gggccgagcg cagaagtggt
     8161 cctgcaactt tatccgcctc catccagtct attaattgtt gccgggaagc tagagtaagt
     8221 agttcgccag ttaatagttt gcgcaacgtt gttgccattg ctacaggcat cgtggtgtca
     8281 cgctcgtcgt ttggtatggc ttcattcagc tccggttccc aacgatcaag gcgagttaca
     8341 tgatccccca tgttgtgcaa aaaagcggtt agctccttcg gtcctccgat cgttgtcaga
     8401 agtaagttgg ccgcagtgtt atcactcatg gttatggcag cactgcataa ttctcttact
     8461 gtcatgccat ccgtaagatg cttttctgtg actggtgagt actcaaccaa gtcattctga
     8521 gaatagtgta tgcggcgacc gagttgctct tgcccggcgt caatacggga taataccgcg
     8581 ccacatagca gaactttaaa agtgctcatc attggaaaac gttcttcggg gcgaaaactc
     8641 tcaaggatct taccgctgtt gagatccagt tcgatgtaac ccactcgtgc acccaactga
     8701 tcttcagcat cttttacttt caccagcgtt tctgggtgag caaaaacagg aaggcaaaat
     8761 gccgcaaaaa agggaataag ggcgacacgg aaatgttgaa tactcatact cttccttttt
     8821 caatattatt gaagcattta tcagggttat tgtctcatga gcggatacat atttgaatgt
     8881 atttagaaaa ataaacaaat aggggttccg cgcacatttc
//
