[The description below was written by a language model from this plasmid's Addgene catalogue record and the feature table of its GenBank file.]
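Description:
pMx-MGT is a Moloney murine leukemia virus (MMLV)-based retroviral expression vector built on the pMx backbone and intended for direct cardiac reprogramming of mammalian cells. In bacteria it is maintained by a high-copy ColE1/pUC-type origin and selected with ampicillin through the bla (AmpR) gene and its promoter. The viral portion comprises a 5′ MMLV LTR, the Psi packaging signal, a truncated gag segment lacking its start codon, and a pol-derived region carrying a splice acceptor, with a second MMLV LTR downstream of the insert. No internal promoter is annotated, so transcription of the payload is presumably driven from the 5′ LTR, as is usual for vectors of this type. Because the viral structural and enzymatic genes are absent, packaging functions have to be provided in trans to make infectious particles.

The insert lies between BamHI and SalI sites, but the catalogue fields do not name it and the feature table leaves its coding regions unannotated. What is annotated are two self-cleaving peptide sequences, P2A followed by T2A, which divide the region between the pol segment and the 3′ LTR into three stretches. This is consistent with a polycistronic cassette yielding three separate proteins from one transcript by ribosomal skipping. The name "MGT" and the associated publication on Gata4, Mef2c and Tbx5 stoichiometry suggest the order Mef2c–P2A–Gata4–T2A–Tbx5, although this is an inference rather than something the record states. A second, partial sequence record covers only the insert region and shows the same two 2A elements. The full sequence record is 8,920 bp, slightly shorter than the listed 8,929 bp. The vector is used to deliver the reprogramming factors from a single virus at a fixed relative expression ratio.
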