Addgene plasmid #111810: pMx-MGT
Purpose: Retroviral expression vector for direct cardiac reprogramming
Depositing lab: Li Qian. Depositing organization: University of North Carolina at Chapel Hill. Publication: Stoichiometry of Gata4, Mef2c, and Tbx5 influences the efficiency and quality of induced cardiac myocyte reprogramming. Wang L, Liu Z, Yin C, Asfour H, Chen O, Li Y, Bursac N, Liu J, Qian L. Circ Res. 2015 Jan 16;116(2):237-44. doi: 10.1161/CIRCRESAHA.116.305547. Epub 2014 Nov 21. PubMed 25416133.
Backbone
  Vector backbone: pMx
  Backbone size w/o insert (bp): 5871
  Total vector size (bp): 8929
  Vector type: Mammalian Expression, Retroviral
Growth in bacteria
  Bacterial resistance: Ampicillin, 100 μg/mL
  Growth temperature: 37°C
  Growth strain: NEB Stable
  Copy number: High Copy
Gene/Insert
  Cloning method: Restriction Enzyme; 5′ cloning site BamHI (not destroyed); 3′ cloning site SalI (not destroyed)
  Sequencing primers: 5′ GACGGCATCGCAGCTTGGATACAC; 3′ ATAAAATCTTTTATTTTATC
Terms and licenses: Academic/Nonprofit Terms; Industry Terms: Not Available to Industry
How to cite: pMx-MGT was a gift from Li Qian (Addgene plasmid # 111810 ; http://n2t.net/addgene:111810 ; RRID:Addgene_111810)
