LOCUS       Exported 4356 bp ds-DNA linear SYN 23-MAY-2021
DEFINITION  Retroviral expression vector for direct cardiac reprogramming.
ACCESSION   .
VERSION     .
KEYWORDS    pMx-MGT
SOURCE      synthetic DNA construct
  ORGANISM  synthetic DNA construct
REFERENCE   1 (bases 1 to 4356)
  AUTHORS   Wang L, Liu Z, Yin C, Asfour H, Chen O, Li Y, Bursac N, Liu J, Qian
            L
  TITLE     Stoichiometry of Gata4, Mef2c, and Tbx5 influences the efficiency
            and quality of induced cardiac myocyte reprogramming.
  JOURNAL   Circ Res. 2015 Jan 16;116(2):237-44. doi:
            10.1161/CIRCRESAHA.116.305547. Epub 2014 Nov 21.
  PUBMED    25416133
REFERENCE   2 (bases 1 to 4356)
  AUTHORS   .
  TITLE     Direct Submission
  JOURNAL   Exported May 23, 2021 from SnapGene Server 1.1.58
            http://www.snapgene.com
FEATURES             Location/Qualifiers
     source          1..4356
                     /organism="synthetic DNA construct"
                     /mol_type="other DNA"
     CDS             1333..1389
                     /codon_start=1
                     /product="2A peptide from porcine teschovirus-1
                     polyprotein"
                     /label=P2A
                     /note="Eukaryotic ribosomes fail to insert a peptide bond
                     between the Gly and Pro residues, yielding separate
                     polypeptides."
                     /translation="ATNFSLLKQAGDVEENPGP"
     CDS             2734..2787
                     /codon_start=1
                     /product="2A peptide from Thosea asigna virus capsid
                     protein"
                     /label=T2A
                     /note="Eukaryotic ribosomes fail to insert a peptide bond
                     between the Gly and Pro residues, yielding separate
                     polypeptides."
                     /translation="EGRGSLLTCGDVEENPGP"
ORIGIN
        1 ggatcctcta gagaattcgc catggggaga aaaaagattc agattacgag gataatggat
       61 gagcgtaaca gacaggtgac ttttacgaag aggaaatttg gattgatgaa gaaggcttat
      121 gagctgagcg tgctgtgcga ctgtgagatt gcactgatca tcttcaacag caccaacaag
      181 ctgttccagt acgccagcac tgacatggat aaggtgttgc tcaagtacac cgagtacaac
      241 gagccgcacg agagccggac aaactcagac attgtggagg cattgaacaa gaaagaaaac
      301 aaaggctctg aaagccccga tcctgactcc tcttatgcac tcaccccacg cactgaagaa
      361 aaatacaaaa aaattaatga agaatttgat aatatgatca agagtcataa aattcctgct
      421 gttccacctc ccagctttga gatgccagtt accatcccag tgtccagcca taacagtttg
      481 gtgtacagca atcctgtcag cacactggga aaccccaatc ttctgccact ggcccacccg
      541 tctctgcaga ggaatagtat gtctcctggt gtaacacata gacctccaag tgcaggtaac
      601 acaggcggtc tgatgggcgg agatctgaca tccggtgcag gcaccagcgc agggaatgga
      661 tacggcaacc cccggaactc accaggcctg ctggtctcac ctggtaacct gaacaagaat
      721 atacaagcca aatctcctcc ccctatgaat ctaggaatga ataatcgtaa gccagatctc
      781 cgcgttctta tcccacctgg cagcaagaac acgatgccat cagtgaatca aaggataaat
      841 aactcccagt cggctcagtc attggctacc ccggtggttt ccgtagcaac tcctacttta
      901 ccaggacaag gaatgggagg atatccatca gccatttcaa caacatatgg tactgagtac
      961 tctctgagta gcgcagatct gtcatctctg tctggcttca acactgccag tgcgctccac
     1021 ctcggctctg taactggctg gcagcagcag cacctacata acatgccgcc atctgccctc
     1081 agtcagttgg gagaccgtac caccacccct tcgagatacc cacaacacac cacgcgccac
     1141 gaggcgggga ggtctcctgt tgacagcttg agcagctgta gcagttccta cgatgggagc
     1201 gaccgagagg atcaccggaa cgaattccac tcccccattg gactcaccag accttcgccg
     1261 gacgaaaggg aaagtccttc agtcaagcgc atgcgactct ctgaaggatg ggcaacagct
     1321 agcggcagcg gcgccacaaa cttctctctg ctaaagcaag caggtgatgt tgaagaaaac
     1381 cccgggcctg catgcatgta ccaaagcctg gccatggccg ccaaccacgg ccccccgccc
     1441 ggcgcctacg aagcaggtgg ccctggcgcc ttcatgcaca gcgcgggcgc cgcgtcctcg
     1501 cccgtctacg tgcccactcc gcgggtgccg tcctctgtgc tgggcctgtc ctacctgcag
     1561 ggcggtggca gtgccgctgc agctggaacc acctcgggtg gcagctccgg ggccggcccg
     1621 tcgggtgcag ggcctgggac ccagcagggt agccctggct ggagccaagc tggagccgag
     1681 ggagccgcct acaccccgcc gcccgtgtcc ccgcgcttct ctttcccggg gactactggg
     1741 tccctggcgg ccgctgccgc cgctgccgca gcccgggaag ctgcagccta cggcagtggc
     1801 ggcggggcgg cgggcgctgg tctggctggc cgagagcagt acgggcgtcc gggcttcgcc
     1861 ggctcctact ccagccccta cccagcctac atggccgacg tgggagcatc ctgggccgca
     1921 gccgctgccg cctctgccgg ccccttcgac agcccagtcc tgcacagcct gcctggacgg
     1981 gccaaccctg gaagacaccc caatctcgat atgtttgatg acttctcaga aggcagagag
     2041 tgtgtcaatt gtggggccat gtccacccca ctctggaggc gagatgggac gggacactac
     2101 ctgtgcaatg cctgtggcct ctatcacaag atgaacggca tcaaccggcc cctcattaag
     2161 cctcagcgcc gcctgtccgc ttcccgccgg gtaggcctct cctgtgccaa ctgccagact
     2221 accaccacca cgctgtggcg tcgtaatgcc gagggtgagc ctgtatgtaa tgcctgcggc
     2281 ctctacatga agctccatgg ggttcccagg cctcttgcaa tgcggaagga ggggattcaa
     2341 accagaaaac ggaagcccaa gaacctgaat aaatctaaga cgccagcagg tcctgctggt
     2401 gagaccctcc ctccctccag tggtgcctcc agcggtaact ccagcaatgc cactagcagc
     2461 agcagcagca gtgaagagat gcgccccatc aagacagagc ccgggctgtc atctcactat
     2521 gggcacagca gctccatgtc ccagacattc agtactgtgt ccggccacgg gccctccatc
     2581 catccagtgc tgtctgctct gaagctgtcc ccacaaggct atgcatctcc tgtcactcag
     2641 acatcgcagg ccagctccaa gcaggactct tggaacagcc tggtcctggc tgacagtcat
     2701 ggggacataa tcaccgcggc atgcggctcc ggcgagggca ggggaagtct tctaacatgc
     2761 ggggacgtgg aggaaaatcc cggcccactc gagatggccg atacagatga gggctttggc
     2821 ctggcgcgca cgcctctgga gcctgattcc aaagacaggt cttgcgattc gaaacctgag
     2881 agtgctctgg gggctcccag caagtctcca tcatccccgc aggctgcctt cacccagcag
     2941 ggcatggaag gaatcaaggt gtttcttcat gaacgtgaac tgtggctgaa gttccacgaa
     3001 gtgggcacag agatgatcat caccaaggca gggaggagaa tgtttcctag ttacaaagtg
     3061 aaggtgactg gccttaatcc caaaacgaag tatattcttc tcatggatat tgttcccgca
     3121 gacgaccaca gatataaatt tgctgataac aaatggtccg taactggcaa agcagagcct
     3181 gccatgccgg ggcgccttta cgtgcacccg gactccccag caaccggagc ccactggatg
     3241 cgacaacttg tctccttcca gaagctcaaa ctcaccaaca accacctgga cccgtttgga
     3301 cacattatcc tgaactccat gcacaaatac cagccccgat tacacatcgt gaaagcagac
     3361 gaaaataatg ggttcggttc aaagaacact gcgttttgca cccacgtctt cccggagaca
     3421 gcttttatcg ctgtgacttc gtaccagaat cacaagatca cacagctgaa aattgagaac
     3481 aaccccttcg ccaaaggctt tcggggcagt gatgacctgg agttacacag gatgtctcgg
     3541 atgcaaagta aagagtatcc tgtggttccc aggagcacag tgaggcacaa agtcacctcc
     3601 aaccacagcc ccttcagcag cgagacccga gctctctcca cctcatccaa tttagggtcc
     3661 cagtaccagt gtgagaatgg tgtctctggc ccctcccagg accttctgcc cccacctaac
     3721 ccatacccac tggcccagga gcacagccaa atttaccact gtaccaagag gaaagatgag
     3781 gaatgttcca gcacggagca cccctataag aagccgtaca tggagacatc ccccagcgag
     3841 gaagacacct tctatcgctc gggctacccc cagcagcagg gcctgagtac ctcttacagg
     3901 acagagtcgg cccagcggca ggcctgcatg tatgccagct ccgctccccc cagcgagccc
     3961 gtgcctagcc tggaggacat cagctgtaac acatggccca gcatgccctc ctatagcagc
     4021 tgtaccgtca ccaccgtgca gcccatggac cgtcttccct accagcactt ctccgctcat
     4081 ttcacctcgg ggcccctggt ccctcggttg gctggcatgg ccaaccatgg ttctccccag
     4141 ctcggcgaag ggatgtttca gcaccagacc tcagtggccc atcagcctgt ggtcaggcag
     4201 tgcgggcctc agactggcct tcagtctccg ggcggcctcc agcccccaga gtttctctac
     4261 actcacggcg tgcccaggac cctgtccccc catcagtatc actcggtaca cggcgtcggc
     4321 atggtgccag agtggagtga gaatagctaa gtcgac
//
